Addgene plasmid #55348: Cerulean-H2B-6
Purpose: Localization: Nucleus/Histones, Excitation: 433, Emission: 475
Depositing lab: Michael Davidson. Depositing organization: Florida State University, Tallahassee.
Backbone
  Vector backbone: Cerulean
  Backbone size w/o insert (bp): 4750
  Vector type: Mammalian Expression
  Selectable markers: Neomycin (select with G418)
Growth in bacteria
  Bacterial resistance: Kanamycin, 50 μg/mL
  Growth temperature: 37°C
  Growth strain: DH5alpha
  Copy number: High Copy
Gene/Insert
  Gene/Insert name: H2B (alt names: Human Histone H2B; NM_021058.3)
  Species: H. sapiens (human)
  Mutation: D26G and V119I in H2B
  Entrez Gene: H2BC11 (a.k.a. H2B/r, H2BFR, H2BJ, HIST1H2BJ)
  Promoter: CMV
  Tag / fusion protein: Cerulean (C terminal on backbone)
  Cloning method: Unknown
  Sequencing primers: 5′ CMV-F; 3′ SV40pA-R
Terms and licenses: Academic/Nonprofit Terms; Industry Terms: Not Available to Industry
Depositor comments: A206. Excitation = 433; Emission = 475
How to cite: Cerulean-H2B-6 was a gift from Michael Davidson (Addgene plasmid # 55348 ; http://n2t.net/addgene:55348 ; RRID:Addgene_55348)
