[The description below was written by a language model from this plasmid's Addgene catalogue record.]
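Description:
Cerulean-H2B-6 is a mammalian expression plasmid built on a Cerulean fluorescent-protein backbone of about 4.75 kb (excluding the insert). It is maintained in E. coli as a high-copy plasmid under kanamycin selection, and it carries a neomycin resistance marker so that transfected mammalian cells can be selected with G418, for instance to derive stable lines. The record does not include a feature table. The origin of replication and the promoters driving the resistance markers are therefore not documented here, although the 3′ sequencing primer suggests an SV40 polyadenylation signal downstream of the expression cassette.

The payload is human histone H2B (H2BC11, also known as HIST1H2BJ), expressed from the CMV promoter, a strong constitutive promoter widely used in mammalian cells. H2B is fused to Cerulean, with the fluorescent protein listed as a C-terminal tag supplied by the backbone. The H2B coding sequence carries two recorded substitutions, D26G and V119I. The depositor comment "A206" is not explained in the record. The "6" in the name may indicate the length of the linker between the two fusion partners, but the record does not say.

Because H2B is a core nucleosome component, the fusion is incorporated into chromatin and marks the nucleus with cyan fluorescence (excitation about 433 nm, emission about 475 nm). The stated purpose is nuclear and histone localization. This makes the construct suitable as a nuclear or chromatin marker for fluorescence microscopy, including multicolour imaging with spectrally distinct fluorescent proteins.
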