>Addgene plasmid #55348 | Cerulean-H2B-6 | depositor partial sequence | sequence record 85753 | insert sequence
AGATCCGCTAGCGCTACCGGACTCAGATCTCGAGCTCAAGCTTCGAATTCTGCAGTCGACGGTACCGCCA
CCATGCCAGAGCCAGCGAAGTCTGCTCCCGCCCCGAAAAAGGGCTCCAAGAAGGCGGTGACTAAGGCGCA
GAAGAAAGGCGGCAAGAAGCGCAAGCGCAGCCGCAAGGAGAGCTATTCCATCTATGTGTACAAGGTTCTG
AAGCAGGTCCACCCTGACACCGGCATTTCGTCCAAGGCCATGGGCATCATGAATTCGTTTGTGAACGACA
TTTTCGAGCGCATCGCAGGTGAGGCTTCCCGCCTGGCGCATTACAACAAGCGCTCGACCATCACCTCCAG
GGAGATCCAGACGGCCGTGCGCCTGCTGCTGCCTGGGGAGTTGGCCAAGCACGCCGTGTCCGAGGGTACT
AAGGCCATCACCAAGTACACCAGCGCTAAGGATCCACCGGTCGCCACCATGGTGAGCAAGGGCGAGGAGC
TGTTCACCGGGGTGGTGCCCATCCTGGTCGAGCTGGACGGCGACGTAAACGGCCACAAGTTCAGCGTGTC
CGGCGAGGGCGAGGGCGATGCCACCTACGGCAAGCTGACCCTGAAGTTCATCTGCACCACCGGCAAGCTG
CCCGTGCCCTGGCCCACCCTCGTGACCACCCTGACCTGGGGCGTGCAGTGCTTCGCCCGCTACCCCGACC
ACATGAAGCAGCACGACTTCTTCAAGTCCGCCATGCCCGAAGGCTACGTCCAGGAGCGCACCATCTTCTT
CAAGGACGACGGCAACTACAAGACCCGCGCCGAGGTGAAGTTCGAGGGCGACACCCTGGTGAACCGCATC
GAGCTGAAGGGCATCGACTTCAAGGAGGACGGCAACATCCTGGGGCACAAGCTGGAGTACAACGCCATCA
GCGACAACGTCTATATCACCGCCGACAAGCAGAAGAACGGCATCAAGGCCAACTTCAAGATCCGCCACAA
CATCGAGGACGGCAGCGTGCAGCTCGCCGACCACTACCAGCAGAACACCCCCATCGGCGACGGCCCCGTG
CTGCTGCCCGACAACCACTACCTGAGCACCCAGTCCGCCCTGAGCAAAGACCCCAACGAGAAGCGCGATC
ACATGGTCCTGCTGGAGTTCGTGACCGCCGCCGGGATCACTCTCGGCATGGACGAGCTGTACAAGTAAAG
CGGCCGCGACTCTAGATCATAATCAGCCATACCACATTT
