>Addgene plasmid #55348 | Cerulean-H2B-6 | addgene partial sequence | sequence record 110434 | EGFP-N 5'-CGTCGCCGTCCAGCTCGACCAG-3'
GCTCACCATGGTGGCGACCGGTGGATCCTTAGCGCTGGTGTACTTGGTGATGGCCTTAGTACCCTCGGAC
ACGGCGTGCTTGGCCAACTCCCCAGGCAGCAGCAGGCGCACGGCCGTCTGGATCTCCCTGGAGGTGATGG
TCGAGCGCTTGTTGTAATGCGCCAGGCGGGAAGCCTCACCTGCGATGCGCTCGAAAATGTCGTTCACAAA
CGAATTCATGATGCCCATGGCCTTGGACGAAATGCCGGTGTCAGGGTGGACCTGCTTCAGAACCTTGTAC
ACATAGATGGAATAGCTCTCCTTGCGGCTGCGCTTGCGCTTCTTGCCGCCTTTCTTCTGCGCCTTAGTCA
CCGCCTTCTTGGAGCCCTTTTTCGGGGCGGGAGCAGACTTCGCTGGCTCTGGCATGGTGGCGGTACCGTC
GACTGCAGAATTCGAAGCTTGAGCTCGAGATCTGAGTCCGGTAGCGCTAGCGGATCTGACGGTTCACTAA
ACCAGCTCTGCTTATATAGACCTCCCACCGTACACGCCTACCGCCCATTTGCGTCAATGGGGCGGAGTTG
TTACGACATTTTGGAAAGTCCCGTTGATTTTGGTGCCAAAACAAACTCCCATTGACGTCAATGGGGTGGA
GACTTGGAAATCCCCGTGAGTCAAACCGCTATCCACGCCCATTGATGTACTGCCAAAACCGCATCACCAT
GGTAATAGCGATGACTAATACGTAGATGTACTGCCAAGTAGGAAAGTCCCATAAGGTCATGTACTGGGGC
ATAATGCCAGGCGGGCCATTTACCGTCATTGACGTCAATAGGGGGCGTACTTGGCATATG
